>Addgene plasmid #183873 | pX459-HypaCas9-ECT2_sgRNA | addgene full sequence | sequence record 373460 | Addgene NGS Result
GAGGGCCTATTTCCCATGATTCCTTCATATTTGCATATACGATACAAGGCTGTTAGAGAGATAATTGGAA
TTAATTTGACTGTAAACACAAAGATATTAGTACAAAATACGTGACGTAGAAAGTAATAATTTCTTGGGTA
GTTTGCAGTTTTAAAATTATGTTTTAAAATGGACTATCATATGCTTACCGTAACTTGAAAGTATTTCGAT
TTCTTGGCTTTATATATCTTGTGGAAAGGACGAAACACCGTATTAACATCCACTACTGGGGTTTTAGAGC
TAGAAATAGCAAGTTAAAATAAGGCTAGTCCGTTATCAACTTGAAAAAGTGGCACCGAGTCGGTGCTTTT
TTGTTTTAGAGCTAGAAATAGCAAGTTAAAATAAGGCTAGTCCGTTTTTAGCGCGTGCGCCAATTCTGCA
GACAAATGGCTCTAGAGGTACCCGTTACATAACTTACGGTAAATGGCCCGCCTGGCTGACCGCCCAACGA
CCCCCGCCCATTGACGTCAATAGTAACGCCAATAGGGACTTTCCATTGACGTCAATGGGTGGAGTATTTA
CGGTAAACTGCCCACTTGGCAGTACATCAAGTGTATCATATGCCAAGTACGCCCCCTATTGACGTCAATG
ACGGTAAATGGCCCGCCTGGCATTGTGCCCAGTACATGACCTTATGGGACTTTCCTACTTGGCAGTACAT
CTACGTATTAGTCATCGCTATTACCATGGTCGAGGTGAGCCCCACGTTCTGCTTCACTCTCCCCATCTCC
CCCCCCTCCCCACCCCCAATTTTGTATTTATTTATTTTTTAATTATTTTGTGCAGCGATGGGGGCGGGGG
GGGGGGGGGGGCGCGCGCCRGGSGGGGSGGGGSGGGGSGRGGGGSGGGGSGGGGSGAGGCGGAGAGGTGC
GGCGGCAGCCAATCAGAGCGGCGCGCTCCGAAAGTTTCCTTTTATGGCGAGGCGGCGGCGGCGGCGGCCC
TATAAAAAGCGAAGCGCGCGGCGGGCGGGAGTCGCTGCGCGCTGCCTTCGCCCCGTGCCCCGCTCCGCCG
CCGCCTCGCGCCGCCCGCCCCGGCTCTGACTGACCGCGTTACTCCCACAGGTGAGCGGGCGGGACGGCCC
TTCTCCTCCGGGCTGTAATTAGCTGAGCAAGAGGTAAGGGTTTAAGGGATGGTTGGTTGGTGGGGTATTA
ATGTTTAATTACCTGGAGCACCTGCCTGAAATCACTTTTTTTCAGGTTGGACCGGTGCCACCATGGACTA
TAAGGACCACGACGGAGACTACAAGGATCATGATATTGATTACAAAGACGATGACGATAAGATGGCCCCA
AAGAAGAAGCGGAAGGTCGGTATCCACGGAGTCCCAGCAGCCGACAAGAAGTACAGCATCGGCCTGGACA
TCGGCACCAACTCTGTGGGCTGGGCCGTGATCACCGACGAGTACAAGGTGCCCAGCAAGAAATTCAAGGT
GCTGGGCAACACCGACCGGCACAGCATCAAGAAGAACCTGATCGGAGCCCTGCTGTTCGACAGCGGCGAA
ACAGCCGAGGCCACCCGGCTGAAGAGAACCGCCAGAAGAAGATACACCAGACGGAAGAACCGGATCTGCT
ATCTGCAAGAGATCTTCAGCAACGAGATGGCCAAGGTGGACGACAGCTTCTTCCACAGACTGGAAGAGTC
CTTCCTGGTGGAAGAGGATAAGAAGCACGAGCGGCACCCCATCTTCGGCAACATCGTGGACGAGGTGGCC
TACCACGAGAAGTACCCCACCATCTACCACCTGAGAAAGAAACTGGTGGACAGCACCGACAAGGCCGACC
TGCGGCTGATCTATCTGGCCCTGGCCCACATGATCAAGTTCCGGGGCCACTTCCTGATCGAGGGCGACCT
GAACCCCGACAACAGCGACGTGGACAAGCTGTTCATCCAGCTGGTGCAGACCTACAACCAGCTGTTCGAG
GAAAACCCCATCAACGCCAGCGGCGTGGACGCCAAGGCCATCCTGTCTGCCAGACTGAGCAAGAGCAGAC
GGCTGGAAAATCTGATCGCCCAGCTGCCCGGCGAGAAGAAGAATGGCCTGTTCGGAAACCTGATTGCCCT
GAGCCTGGGCCTGACCCCCAACTTCAAGAGCAACTTCGACCTGGCCGAGGATGCCAAACTGCAGCTGAGC
AAGGACACCTACGACGACGACCTGGACAACCTGCTGGCCCAGATCGGCGACCAGTACGCCGACCTGTTTC
TGGCCGCCAAGAACCTGTCCGACGCCATCCTGCTGAGCGACATCCTGAGAGTGAACACCGAGATCACCAA
GGCCCCCCTGAGCGCCTCTATGATCAAGAGATACGACGAGCACCACCAGGACCTGACCCTGCTGAAAGCT
CTCGTGCGGCAGCAGCTGCCTGAGAAGTACAAAGAGATTTTCTTCGACCAGAGCAAGAACGGCTACGCCG
GCTACATTGACGGCGGAGCCAGCCAGGAAGAGTTCTACAAGTTCATCAAGCCCATCCTGGAAAAGATGGA
CGGCACCGAGGAACTGCTCGTGAAGCTGAACAGAGAGGACCTGCTGCGGAAGCAGCGGACCTTCGACAAC
GGCAGCATCCCCCACCAGATCCACCTGGGAGAGCTGCACGCCATTCTGCGGCGGCAGGAAGATTTTTACC
CATTCCTGAAGGACAACCGGGAAAAGATCGAGAAGATCCTGACCTTCCGCATCCCCTACTACGTGGGCCC
TCTGGCCAGGGGAAACAGCAGATTCGCCTGGATGACCAGAAAGAGCGAGGAAACCATCACCCCCTGGAAC
TTCGAGGAAGTGGTGGACAAGGGCGCTTCCGCCCAGAGCTTCATCGAGCGGATGACCAACTTCGATAAGA
ACCTGCCCAACGAGAAGGTGCTGCCCAAGCACAGCCTGCTGTACGAGTACTTCACCGTGTATAACGAGCT
GACCAAAGTGAAATACGTGACCGAGGGAATGAGAAAGCCCGCCTTCCTGAGCGGCGAGCAGAAAAAGGCC
ATCGTGGACCTGCTGTTCAAGACCAACCGGAAAGTGACCGTGAAGCAGCTGAAAGAGGACTACTTCAAGA
AAATCGAGTGCTTCGACTCCGTGGAAATCTCCGGCGTGGAAGATCGGTTCAACGCCTCCCTGGGCACATA
CCACGATCTGCTGAAAATTATCAAGGACAAGGACTTCCTGGACAATGAGGAAAACGAGGACATTCTGGAA
GATATCGTGCTGACCCTGACACTGTTTGAGGACAGAGAGATGATCGAGGAACGGCTGAAAACCTATGCCC
ACCTGTTCGACGACAAAGTGATGAAGCAGCTGAAGCGGCGGAGATACACCGGCTGGGGCAGGCTGAGCCG
GAAGCTGATCAACGGCATCCGGGACAAGCAGTCCGGCAAGACAATCCTGGATTTCCTGAAGTCCGACGGC
TTCGCCAACAGAGCCTTCGCGGCGCTGATCGCCGACGACAGCCTGACCTTTAAAGAGGACATCCAGAAAG
CCCAGGTGTCCGGCCAGGGCGATAGCCTGCACGAGCACATTGCCAATCTGGCCGGCAGCCCCGCCATTAA
GAAGGGCATCCTGCAGACAGTGAAGGTGGTGGACGAGCTCGTGAAAGTGATGGGCCGGCACAAGCCCGAG
AACATCGTGATCGAAATGGCCAGAGAGAACCAGACCACCCAGAAGGGACAGAAGAACAGCCGCGAGAGAA
TGAAGCGGATCGAAGAGGGCATCAAAGAGCTGGGCAGCCAGATCCTGAAAGAACACCCCGTGGAAAACAC
CCAGCTGCAGAACGAGAAGCTGTACCTGTACTACCTGCAGAATGGGCGGGATATGTACGTGGACCAGGAA
CTGGACATCAACCGGCTGTCCGACTACGATGTGGACCATATCGTGCCTCAGAGCTTTCTGAAGGACGACT
CCATCGACAACAAGGTGCTGACCAGAAGCGACAAGAACCGGGGCAAGAGCGACAACGTGCCCTCCGAAGA
GGTCGTGAAGAAGATGAAGAACTACTGGCGGCAGCTGCTGAACGCCAAGCTGATTACCCAGAGAAAGTTC
GACAATCTGACCAAGGCCGAGAGAGGCGGCCTGAGCGAACTGGATAAGGCCGGCTTCATCAAGAGACAGC
TGGTGGAAACCCGGCAGATCACAAAGCACGTGGCACAGATCCTGGACTCCCGGATGAACACTAAGTACGA
CGAGAATGACAAGCTGATCCGGGAAGTGAAAGTGATCACCCTGAAGTCCAAGCTGGTGTCCGATTTCCGG
AAGGATTTCCAGTTTTACAAAGTGCGCGAGATCAACAACTACCACCACGCCCACGACGCCTACCTGAACG
CCGTCGTGGGAACCGCCCTGATCAAAAAGTACCCTAAGCTGGAAAGCGAGTTCGTGTACGGCGACTACAA
GGTGTACGACGTGCGGAAGATGATCGCCAAGAGCGAGCAGGAAATCGGCAAGGCTACCGCCAAGTACTTC
TTCTACAGCAACATCATGAACTTTTTCAAGACCGAGATTACCCTGGCCAACGGCGAGATCCGGAAGCGGC
CTCTGATCGAGACAAACGGCGAAACCGGGGAGATCGTGTGGGATAAGGGCCGGGATTTTGCCACCGTGCG
GAAAGTGCTGAGCATGCCCCAAGTGAATATCGTGAAAAAGACCGAGGTGCAGACAGGCGGCTTCAGCAAA
GAGTCTATCCTGCCCAAGAGGAACAGCGATAAGCTGATCGCCAGAAAGAAGGACTGGGACCCTAAGAAGT
ACGGCGGCTTCGACAGCCCCACCGTGGCCTATTCTGTGCTGGTGGTGGCCAAAGTGGAAAAGGGCAAGTC
CAAGAAACTGAAGAGTGTGAAAGAGCTGCTGGGGATCACCATCATGGAAAGAAGCAGCTTCGAGAAGAAT
CCCATCGACTTTCTGGAAGCCAAGGGCTACAAAGAAGTGAAAAAGGACCTGATCATCAAGCTGCCTAAGT
ACTCCCTGTTCGAGCTGGAAAACGGCCGGAAGAGAATGCTGGCCTCTGCCGGCGAACTGCAGAAGGGAAA
CGAACTGGCCCTGCCCTCCAAATATGTGAACTTCCTGTACCTGGCCAGCCACTATGAGAAGCTGAAGGGC
TCCCCCGAGGATAATGAGCAGAAACAGCTGTTTGTGGAACAGCACAAGCACTACCTGGACGAGATCATCG
AGCAGATCAGCGAGTTCTCCAAGAGAGTGATCCTGGCCGACGCTAATCTGGACAAAGTGCTGTCCGCCTA
CAACAAGCACCGGGATAAGCCCATCAGAGAGCAGGCCGAGAATATCATCCACCTGTTTACCCTGACCAAT
CTGGGAGCCCCTGCCGCCTTCAAGTACTTTGACACCACCATCGACCGGAAGAGGTACACCAGCACCAAAG
AGGTGCTGGACGCCACCCTGATCCACCAGAGCATCACCGGCCTGTACGAGACACGGATCGACCTGTCTCA
GCTGGGAGGCGACAAAAGGCCGGCGGCCACGAAAAAGGCCGGCCAGGCAAAAAAGAAAAAGGAATTCGGC
AGTGGAGAGGGCAGAGGAAGTCTGCTAACATGCGGTGACGTCGAGGAGAATCCTGGCCCAATGACCGAGT
ACAAGCCCACGGTGCGCCTCGCCACCCGCGACGACGTCCCCAGGGCCGTACGCACCCTCGCCGCCGCGTT
CGCCGACTACCCCGCCACGCGCCACACCGTCGATCCGGACCGCCACATCGAGCGGGTCACCGAGCTGCAA
GAACTCTTCCTCACGCGCGTCGGGCTCGACATCGGCAAGGTGTGGGTCGCGGACGACGGCGCCGCGGTGG
CGGTCTGGACCACGCCGGAGAGCGTCGAAGCGGGGGCGGTGTTCGCCGAGATCGGCCCGCGCATGGCCGA
GTTGAGCGGTTCCCGGCTGGCCGCGCAGCAACAGATGGAAGGCCTCCTGGCGCCGCACCGGCCCAAGGAG
CCCGCGTGGTTCCTGGCCACCGTCGGAGTCTCGCCCGACCACCAGGGCAAGGGTCTGGGCAGCGCCGTCG
TGCTCCCCGGAGTGGAGGCGGCCGAGCGCGCCGGGGTGCCCGCCTTCCTGGAGACCTCCGCGCCCCGCAA
CCTCCCCTTCTACGAGCGGCTCGGCTTCACCGTCACCGCCGACGTCGAGGTGCCCGAAGGACCGCGCACC
TGGTGCATGACCCGCAAGCCCGGTGCCTGAGAATTCTAACTAGAGCTCGCTGATCAGCCTCGACTGTGCC
TTCTAGTTGCCAGCCATCTGTTGTTTGCCCCTCCCCCGTGCCTTCCTTGACCCTGGAAGGTGCCACTCCC
ACTGTCCTTTCCTAATAAAATGAGGAAATTGCATCGCATTGTCTGAGTAGGTGTCATTCTATTCTGGGGG
GTGGGGTGGGGCAGGACAGCAAGGGGGAGGATTGGGAAGAGAATAGCAGGCATGCTGGGGAGCGGCCGCA
GGAACCCCTAGTGATGGAGTTGGCCACTCCCTCTCTGCGCGCTCGCTCGCTCACTGAGGCCGGGCGACCA
AAGGTCGCCCGACGCCCGGGCTTTGCCCGGGCGGCCTCAGTGAGCGAGCGAGCGCGCAGCTGCCTGCAGG
GGCGCCTGATGCGGTATTTTCTCCTTACGCATCTGTGCGGTATTTCACACCGCATA
[95 nt withheld, positions 6637-6731]
T
[46 nt withheld, positions 6733-6778]
C
[141 nt withheld, positions 6780-6920]
CCTTTGACGTTGGAGTCCACGTTCTTT
[37 nt withheld, positions 6948-6984]
ACTCTATCTCGGGCTATTCTTTTGATTTATAAGGGATTTTGCCGATTTCGGTCTATTGGTTAAAAAATGA
GCTGATTTAACAAAAATTTAACGCGAATTTTAACAAAATATTAACGTTTACAATTTTATGGTGCACTCTC
AGTACAATCTGCTCTGATGCCGCATAGTTAAGCCAGCCCCGACACCCGCCAACACCCGCTGACGCGCCCT
GACGGGCTTGTCTGCTCCCGGCATCCGCTTACAGACAAGCTGTGACCGTCTCCGGGAGCTGCATGTGTCA
GAGGTTTTCACCGTCATCACCGAAACGCGCGAGACGAAAGGGCCTCGTGATACGCCTATTTTTATAGGTT
AATGTCATGATAATAATGGTTTCTTAGACGTCAGGTGGCACTTTTCGGGGAAATGTGCGCGGAACCCCTA
TTTGTTTATTTTTCTAAATACATTCAAATATGTATCCGCTCATGAGACAATAACCCTGATAAATGCTTCA
ATAATATTGAAAAAGGAAGAGTATGAGTATTCAACATTTCCGTGTCGCCCTTATTCCCTTTTTTGCGGCA
TTTTGCCTTCCTGTTTTTGCTCACCCAGAAACGCTGGTGAAAGTAAAAGATGCTGAAGATCAGTTGGGTG
CACGAGTGGGTTACATCGAACTGGATCTCAACAGCGGTAAGATCCTTGAGAGTTTTCGCCCCGAAGAACG
TTTTCCAATGATGAGCACTTTTAAAGTTCTGCTATGTGGCGCGGTATTATCCCGTATTGACGCCGGGCAA
GAGCAACTCGGTCGCCGCATACACTATTCTCAGAATGACTTGGTTGAGTACTCACCAGTCACAGAAAAGC
ATCTTACGGATGGCATGACAGTAAGAGAATTATGCAGTGCTGCCATAACCATGAGTGATAACACTGCGGC
CAACTTACTTCTGACAACGATCGGAGGACCGAAGGAGCTAACCGCTTTTTTGCACAACATGGGGGATCAT
GTAACTCGCCTTGATCGTTGGGAACCGGAGCTGAATGAAGCCATACCAAACGACGAGCGTGACACCACGA
TGCCTGTAGCAATGGCAACAACGTTGCGCAAACTATTAACTGGCGAACTACTTACTCTAGCTTCCCGGCA
ACAATTAATAGACTGGATGGAGGCGGATAAAGTTGCAGGACCACTTCTGCGCTCGGCCCTTCCGGCTGGC
TGGTTTATTGCTGATAAATCTGGAGCCGGTGAGCGTGGAAGCCGCGGTATCATTGCAGCACTGGGGCCAG
ATGGTAAGCCCTCCCGTATCGTAGTTATCTACACGACGGGGAGTCAGGCAACTATGGATGAACGAAATAG
ACAGATCGCTGAGATAGGTGCCTCACTGATTAAGCATTGGTAACTGTCAGACCAAGTTTACTCATATATA
CTTTAGATTGATTTAAAACTTCATTTTTAATTTAAAAGGATCTAGGTGAAGATCCTTTTTGATAATCTCA
TGACCAAAATCCCTTAACGTGAGTTTTCGTTCCACTGAGCGTCAGACCCCGTAGAAAAGATCAAAGGATC
TTCTTGAGATCCTTTTTTTCTGCGCGTAATCTGCTGCTTGCAAACAAAAAAACCACCGCTACCAGCGGTG
GTTTGTTTGCCGGATCAAGAGCTACCAACTCTTTTTCCGAAGGTAACTGGCTTCAGCAGAGCGCAGATAC
CAAATACTGTTCTTCTAGTGTAGCCGTAGTTAGGCCACCACTTCAAGAACTCTGTAGCACCGCCTACATA
CCTCGCTCTGCTAATCCTGTTACCAGTGGCTGCTGCCAGTGGCGATAAGTCGTGTCTTACCGGGTTGGAC
TCAAGACGATAGTTACCGGATAAGGCGCAGCGGTCGGGCTGAACGGGGGGTTCGTGCACACAGCCCAGCT
TGGAGCGAACGACCTACACCGAACTGAGATACCTACAGCGTGAGCTATGAGAAAGCGCCACGCTTCCCGA
AGGGAGAAAGGCGGACAGGTATCCGGTAAGCGGCAGGGTCGGAACAGGAGAGCGCACGAGGGAGCTTCCA
GGGGGAAACGCCTGGTATCTTTATAGTCCTGTCGGGTTTCGCCACCTCTGACTTGAGCGTCGATTTTTGT
GATGCTCGTCAGGGGGGCGGAGCCTATGGAAAAACGCCAGCAACGCGGCCTTTTTACGGTTCCTGGCCTT
TTGCTGGCCTTTTGCTCACATGT
Features (pLannotate 1.2.2; 19 found; start..end, strand, type, name):
      1..241     +  promoter       U6 promoter: RNA polymerase III promoter for human U6 snRNA
    271..346     +  misc_RNA       gRNA scaffold: guide RNA scaffold for the Streptococcus pyogenes CRISPR/Cas9 system
    353..396     +  misc_RNA       gRNA scaffold (fragment): guide RNA scaffold for the Streptococcus pyogenes CRISPR/Cas9 system
    443..728     +  enhancer       CMV enhancer: human cytomegalovirus immediate early enhancer; contains an 18-bp deletion relative to the standard CMV enhancer
    730..1007    +  promoter       chicken β-actin promoter: No description available
   1008..1235    +  intron         hybrid intron: hybrid between chicken β-actin (CBA) and minute virus of mice (MMV) introns (Gray et al., 2011)
   1373..2974    +  CDS            Cas9(N): N-terminal portion of Streptococcus pyogenes Cas9 (Zetsche et al., 2015)
   2975..5473    +  CDS            Cas9(C): C-terminal portion of Streptococcus pyogenes Cas9 (Zetsche et al., 2015)
   5474..5521    +  CDS            nucleoplasmin NLS: bipartite nuclear localization signal from nucleoplasmin
   5591..6190    +  CDS            PuroR (fragment): puromycin N-acetyltransferase; pac from Streptomyces; confers resistance to puromycin
   6224..6335    +  polyA_signal   bGH poly(A) signal: bovine growth hormone polyadenylation signal
   6440..6580    +  repeat_region  AAV2 ITR: inverted terminal repeat of adeno-associated virus serotype 2 inverted
   6585..6636    -  misc_feature   bom (fragment): basis of mobility region from pBR322
   6655..7110    +  rep_origin     f1 ori (sequence partly withheld): f1 bacteriophage origin of replication; arrow indicates direction of (+) strand synthesis
   7111..7160    -  misc_feature   bom (fragment): basis of mobility region from pBR322
   7262..7297    -  CDS            rop (fragment): Rop protein, which maintains plasmids at low copy number; rop
   7392..7496    +  promoter       AmpR promoter: bla
   7497..8357    +  CDS            AmpR: β-lactamase; bla; confers resistance to ampicillin, carbenicillin, and related antibiotics
   8528..9116    +  rep_origin     ori: high-copy-number ColE1/pMB1/pBR322/pUC origin of replication
