[The description below was written by a language model from this plasmid's Addgene catalogue record and pLannotate feature annotations shown in this document.]
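Description:
pX459-HypaCas9-ECT2_sgRNA is an all-in-one mammalian CRISPR expression plasmid of about 9.2 kb, built on the pX459V2.0-HypaCas9 backbone, which delivers both a guide RNA and the nuclease from a single vector. It is propagated in E. coli as a high-copy plasmid through a ColE1/pUC-type origin with ampicillin selection (AmpR under its own promoter). An f1 phage origin is also present. The annotation additionally picks up a single AAV2 ITR downstream of the expression cassette and short bom and rop fragments, which are backbone remnants rather than functional parts of the design.

The insert is a 20-nt spacer targeting human ECT2 (epithelial cell transforming 2, also known as ARHGEF31). It was cloned between two BbsI sites that were destroyed in the process, so that the human U6 RNA polymerase III promoter transcribes the spacer fused to the Streptococcus pyogenes gRNA scaffold. A second cassette uses the CMV enhancer, chicken β-actin promoter and a hybrid intron to drive S. pyogenes Cas9. The feature table annotates this as contiguous N- and C-terminal portions of one open reading frame, and the backbone name identifies it as the HypaCas9 high-fidelity variant. Cas9 is followed by a nucleoplasmin nuclear localization signal, a puromycin N-acetyltransferase coding sequence and a bGH polyadenylation signal. The puromycin marker allows enrichment of transfected cells. The element linking Cas9 to PuroR is not annotated in the table.

According to the record, the plasmid is used to cut the ECT2 locus for N-terminal tagging of endogenous Ect2 in human cells. Any repair template carrying the tag is not part of this construct.
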