Addgene plasmid #183873: pX459-HypaCas9-ECT2_sgRNA
Purpose: pX459V2.0-HypaCas9 plasmid with ECT2 sgRNA for N-terminal tagging of Ect2 in human cells.
Depositing lab: Alisa Piekny. Depositing organization: Concordia University. Publication: Cytokinetic diversity in mammalian cells is revealed by the characterization of endogenous anillin, Ect2 and RhoA. Husser MC, Ozugergin I, Resta T, Martin VJJ, Piekny AJ. Open Biol. 2022 Nov;12(11):220247. doi: 10.1098/rsob.220247. Epub 2022 Nov 23. PubMed 36416720.
Backbone
  Vector backbone: pX459V2.0-HypaCas9
  Total vector size (bp): 9178
  Vector type: Mammalian Expression, CRISPR
  Selectable markers: Puromycin
Growth in bacteria
  Bacterial resistance: Ampicillin, 100 μg/mL
  Growth temperature: 37°C
  Growth strain: NEB Stable
  Copy number: High Copy
Gene/Insert
  Gene/Insert name: ECT2 sgRNA spacer (alt name: Epithelial cell transforming 2)
  gRNA/shRNA sequence: TATTAACATCCACTACTGGG
  Species: H. sapiens (human)
  Entrez Gene: ECT2 (a.k.a. ARHGEF31)
  Promoter: U6
  Cloning method: Restriction Enzyme; 5′ cloning site BbsI (destroyed during cloning); 3′ cloning site BbsI (destroyed during cloning)
  Sequencing primers: 5′ gagggcctatttcccatgattcc; 3′ ggccatttaccgtaagttatgtaacg
Terms and licenses: Academic/Nonprofit Terms; Industry Terms: Not Available to Industry
How to cite: pX459-HypaCas9-ECT2_sgRNA was a gift from Alisa Piekny (Addgene plasmid # 183873 ; http://n2t.net/addgene:183873 ; RRID:Addgene_183873)
